Addgene plasmid #129180: pAAV-CAG-FLEx-iSeroSnFR-EnhancedExport
Purpose: Fluorescent reporter for serotonin imaging (conditional + membrane localization tag with enhanced export sequence)
Depositing lab: Lin Tian. Depositing organization: University of California, Davis. Publication: Directed Evolution of a Selective and Sensitive Serotonin Sensor via Machine Learning. Unger EK, Keller JP, Altermatt M, Liang R, Matsui A, Dong C, Hon OJ, Yao Z, Sun J, Banala S, Flanigan ME, Jaffe DA, Hartanto S, Carlen J, Mizuno GO, Borden PM, Shivange AV, Cameron LP, Sinning S, Underhill SM, Olson DE, Amara SG, Temple Lang D, Rudnick G, Marvin JS, Lavis LD, Lester HA, Alvarez VA, Fisher AJ, Prescher JA, Kash TL, Yarov-Yarovoy V, Gradinaru V, Looger LL, Tian L. Cell. 2020 Dec 12. pii: S0092-8674(20)31612-3. doi: 10.1016/j.cell.2020.11.040. PubMed 33333022.
Backbone
  Vector backbone: pAAV
  Backbone manufacturer: Addgene
  Backbone size w/o insert (bp): 5000
  Total vector size (bp): 6955
  Vector type: AAV
Growth in bacteria
  Bacterial resistance: Ampicillin, 100 μg/mL
  Growth temperature: 30°C
  Growth strain: NEB Stable
  Copy number: Unknown
Gene/Insert
  Gene/Insert name: iSeroSnFR
  Species: Synthetic
  Insert size (bp): 1900
  Promoter: CAG
  Tag / fusion protein: Ig-kappa leader (N terminal on insert); Myc (N terminal on insert); PDGFR + enhanced ER export (C terminal on insert)
  Cloning method: Restriction Enzyme; 5′ cloning site SacI (not destroyed); 3′ cloning site HindIII (not destroyed)
  Sequencing primers: 5′ pCAG-F - ggttcggcttctggcgtgtgacc; 3′ pCAG-C - ccaggatttatacaaggagg
Terms and licenses: Academic/Nonprofit Terms; Industry Terms: Not Available to Industry
How to cite: pAAV-CAG-FLEx-iSeroSnFR-EnhancedExport was a gift from Lin Tian (Addgene plasmid # 129180 ; http://n2t.net/addgene:129180 ; RRID:Addgene_129180)
