[The description below was written by a language model from this plasmid's Addgene catalogue record, the feature table of its GenBank file and pLannotate feature annotations shown in this document.]
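Description:
pAAV-CAG-FLEx-iSeroSnFR-EnhancedExport is an adeno-associated virus transfer plasmid of about 7 kb for Cre-dependent expression of the genetically encoded fluorescent serotonin sensor iSeroSnFR. It is propagated in bacteria through a high-copy ColE1/pUC origin and selected with ampicillin (bla). The backbone also carries an f1 origin and a remnant of lacZα. AAV2 inverted terminal repeats flank the expression cassette so that it can be packaged into recombinant AAV. The sequencing-derived annotation is roughly 140 nt shorter than the depositor's map and detects the ITRs only as fragments, a common outcome for these repeat-rich regions.

Expression is driven by the CAG promoter (CMV enhancer, chicken β-actin promoter and a chimeric intron), followed downstream by a WPRE to boost transcript stability and expression and an SV40 polyadenylation signal. The sensor coding sequence sits in reverse orientation between paired, oppositely oriented lox2272 and loxP sites. In this FLEx arrangement, Cre recombinase inverts the cassette and then excises a site from each pair, locking it in the sense orientation, so only Cre-expressing cells produce the sensor.

The synthetic open reading frame encodes a mouse Igκ leader for secretory-pathway targeting, then a binding domain annotated as X513 OpuB, split into two segments. Circularly permuted superfolder GFP is inserted between these segments through short linkers. A Myc epitope, a PDGFR transmembrane helix and additional export motifs follow. In the depositor's feature map the Myc tag lies after the sensor domain, although the catalogue lists it as N-terminal. These elements display the sensor on the outer cell surface, with the export sequence intended to improve membrane trafficking. The construct is used for cell-type-specific imaging of serotonin.
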