LOCUS       Exported 6955 bp ds-DNA circular SYN 24-JUN-2019
DEFINITION  .
ACCESSION   .
VERSION     .
KEYWORDS    .
SOURCE      synthetic DNA construct
  ORGANISM  synthetic DNA construct
REFERENCE   1 (bases 1 to 6955)
  AUTHORS   .
  TITLE     Direct Submission
  JOURNAL   Exported Monday, Jun 24, 2019 from SnapGene Viewer 4.3.10
            https://www.snapgene.com
COMMENT     Ligation of : pAAV-CAG-FLEX-YMAT-PDGFR-3.xdna [5064 nt] :
            (SpeI[2952] / XhoI[1113]) to PCR(pMinDis-L310E10-PDGFR-EnhExp.xdna)
            [1883 nt] : (XhoI[1891] / SpeI[4])
FEATURES             Location/Qualifiers
     source          1..6955
                     /organism="synthetic DNA construct"
                     /mol_type="other DNA"
     misc_feature    1..249
                     /label=CMV Enhancer
                     /note="color: #84a4c0; direction: RIGHT"
     misc_feature    251..528
                     /label=Chicken B-actin Promoter
                     /note="color: #92abc4; direction: RIGHT"
     primer_bind     808..830
                     /label=CAG-F
                     /note="color: #9b43df; direction: RIGHT"
     misc_feature    892..911
                     /label=pCAG_F_primer
                     /note="label=""pCAG_F_primer"" - ApEinfo_revcolor=#f58a5e -
                     ApEinfo_fwdcolor=#f58a5e - 3542..3561"
                     /note="color: #9b43df; direction: RIGHT"
     misc_feature    946..979
                     /label=lox2722
                     /note="label=""loxP"" - ApEinfo_revcolor=#9eafd2 -
                     ApEinfo_fwdcolor=#9eafd2 - 3596..3629"
                     /note="color: #1da0ff; direction: RIGHT"
     misc_feature    1042..1075
                     /label=LoxP
                     /note="color: #0000ff; direction: RIGHT"
     misc_feature    complement(1122..1199)
                     /label=ProposedExportMotifs_perLL_123016_misc_feature
                     /note="note=""ProposedExportMotifs_perLL_123016"" -
                     975..1052"
                     /note="color: #0378ff; direction: LEFT"
     misc_feature    complement(1191..1259)
                     /label=PDGFR transmembrane helix_misc_feature
                     /note="note=""PDGFR transmembrane helix"" - 915..983"
                     /note="color: #529cff; direction: LEFT"
     CDS             complement(1326..1355)
                     /label=c-Myc tag
                     /note="color: #008000; direction: LEFT"
     CDS             complement(1326..1355)
                     /label=Myc_Myc (human c-Myc oncogene) epitope tag_CDS
                     /note="codon_start=1 - note=""Myc (human c-Myc oncogene)
                     epitope tag"" - note=""Myc"" - translation=""EQKLISEEDL"" -
                     819..848"
                     /note="color: #f08080; direction: LEFT"
     misc_feature    complement(1362..1955)
                     /label=X513OpuB 107-305
                     /note="note=""X513OpuB 107-305"" - 1774..2367"
                     /note="color: #dc143c; direction: LEFT"
     misc_feature    complement(1956..1964)
                     /label=Linker (C)
                     /note="color: #0378ff; direction: LEFT"
     misc_feature    complement(1965..2687)
                     /label=cpsfGFP
                     /note="color: #5fff45; direction: LEFT"
     misc_feature    complement(2688..2699)
                     /label=Linker (N)
                     /note="color: #0378ff; direction: LEFT"
     misc_feature    complement(2700..2924)
                     /label=X513OpuB 30-106
                     /note="note=""X513OpuB 30-106"" - 805..1029"
                     /note="color: #dc143c; direction: LEFT"
     misc_feature    complement(2925..2930)
                     /label=MCS_misc_feature
                     /note="note=""MCS"" - 799..804"
                     /note="color: #b5978d; direction: LEFT"
     CDS             complement(2931..2993)
                     /label=Ig-kappa leader_leader sequence from mouse_CDS
                     /note="codon_start=1 - note=""leader sequence from mouse""
                     - note=""Ig-kappa leader"" -
                     translation=""METDTLLLWVLLLWVPGSTGD"" - 737..799"
                     /note="color: #f08080; direction: LEFT"
     misc_feature    3028..3061
                     /label=lox2722
                     /note="color: #1792ff; direction: RIGHT"
     misc_recomb     3132..3165
                     /label=LoxP
                     /note="color: #0000ff; direction: RIGHT"
     misc_feature    3209..3796
                     /label=WPRE
                     /note="label=""WPRE"" - ApEinfo_revcolor=#d59687 -
                     ApEinfo_fwdcolor=#d59687 - 5531..6118"
                     /note="color: #a7a8a8; direction: RIGHT"
     primer_bind     3343..3362
                     /label=pCAG-C
                     /note="color: #9b43df; direction: RIGHT"
     CDS             complement(3678..3689)
                     /label=FactorXa site
                     /note="color: #a7a8a8; direction: LEFT"
     CDS             complement(3678..3689)
                     /label=FactorXa site
                     /note="color: #008000; direction: LEFT"
     terminator      complement(3835..3954)
                     /label=SV40_PA_terminator
                     /note="label=""SV40_PA_terminator"" -
                     ApEinfo_revcolor=#f58a5e - ApEinfo_fwdcolor=#f58a5e -
                     complement(6157..6276)"
                     /note="color: #a7a8a8; direction: LEFT"
     misc_feature    complement(3849..3868)
                     /label=EBV_rev_primer
                     /note="label=""EBV_rev_primer"" - ApEinfo_revcolor=#84b0dc
                     - ApEinfo_fwdcolor=#84b0dc - complement(6171..6190)"
                     /note="color: #9b43df; direction: LEFT"
     misc_feature    complement(4083..4250)
                     /label=R-ITR
                     /note="color: #80ffff; direction: LEFT"
     rep_origin      complement(4469..5097)
                     /direction=LEFT
                     /label=ColE1 origin
                     /note="color: #a7a8a8"
     rep_origin      complement(4487..5075)
                     /direction=LEFT
                     /label=high-copy-number ColE1/pMB1/pBR322/pUC origin o...
                     /note="direction=RIGHT - note=""ori"" -
                     note=""high-copy-number ColE1/pMB1/pBR322/pUC origin of -
                     replication"" - 2073..2661"
                     /note="color: #a7a8a8"
     gene            complement(5246..6106)
                     /label=Ampicillin
                     /note="label=""Ampicillin"" - ApEinfo_revcolor=#d6b295 -
                     ApEinfo_fwdcolor=#d6b295 - complement(941..1801)"
                     /note="color: #a7a8a8; direction: LEFT"
     CDS             complement(5246..6106)
                     /label=confers resistance to ampicillin, carbenicillin...
                     /note="codon_start=1 - gene=""bla"" -
                     product=""beta-lactamase"" - note=""AmpR"" - note=""confers
                     resistance to ampicillin, carbenicillin, and - related
                     antibiotics"" -
                     translation=""MSIQHFRVALIPFFAAFCLPVFAHPETLVKVKDAEDQLGARVGYI
                     - ELDLNSGKILESFRPEERFPMMSTFKVLLCGAVLSRIDAG"
                     /note="color: #a7a8a8; direction: LEFT"
     CDS             complement(5249..5908)
                     /label=AmpR
                     /note="color: #a7a8a8; direction: LEFT"
     promoter        complement(6107..6211)
                     /label=AmpR promoter_bla_promoter
                     /note="gene=""bla"" - note=""AmpR promoter"" - 937..1041"
                     /note="color: #a7a8a8; direction: LEFT"
     promoter        complement(6148..6176)
                     /label=AmpR_promoter
                     /note="label=""AmpR_promoter"" - ApEinfo_revcolor=#b1ff67 -
                     ApEinfo_fwdcolor=#b1ff67 - complement(1843..1871)"
                     /note="color: #a7a8a8; direction: LEFT"
     rep_origin      complement(6237..6692)
                     /direction=LEFT
                     /label=f1 bacteriophage origin of replication; arrow _...
                     /note="direction=RIGHT - note=""f1 ori"" - note=""f1
                     bacteriophage origin of replication; arrow - indicates
                     direction of (+) strand synthesis"" - 456..911"
                     /note="color: #a7a8a8"
     rep_origin      6247..6687
                     /direction=RIGHT
                     /label=F1 ori
                     /note="color: #a7a8a8"
     CDS             complement(6694..6762)
                     /label=LacZ alpha
                     /note="color: #a7a8a8; direction: LEFT"
     misc_feature    6764..6931
                     /label=L-ITR
                     /note="color: #80ffff; direction: RIGHT"
ORIGIN
        1 ccattgacgt caataatgac gtatgttccc atagtaacgc caatagggac tttccattga
       61 cgtcaatggg tggagtattt acggtaaact gcccacttgg cagtacatca agtgtatcat
      121 atgccaagta cgccccctat tgacgtcaat gacggtaaat ggcccgcctg gcattatgcc
      181 cagtacatga ccttatggga ctttcctact tggcagtaca tctacgtatt agtcatcgct
      241 attaccatgg tcgaggtgag ccccacgttc tgcttcactc tccccatctc ccccccctcc
      301 ccacccccaa ttttgtattt atttattttt taattatttt gtgcagcgat gggggcgggg
      361 gggggggggg ggcgcgcgcc aggcggggcg gggcggggcg aggggcgggg cggggcgagg
      421 cggagaggtg cggcggcagc caatcagagc ggcgcgctcc gaaagtttcc ttttatggcg
      481 aggcggcggc ggcggcggcc ctataaaaag cgaagcgcgc ggcgggcggg agtcgctgcg
      541 acgctgcctt cgccccgtgc cccgctccgc cgccgcctcg cgccgcccgc cccggctctg
      601 actgaccgcg ttactcccac aggtgagcgg gcgggacggc ccttctcctc cgggctgtaa
      661 ttagcgcttg gtttaatgac ggcttgtttc ttttctgtgg ctgcgtgaaa gccttgaggg
      721 gctccgggag ggccctttgt gcggggggag cggctcgggg ctgtccgcgg ggggacggct
      781 gccttcgggg gggacggggc agggcggggt tcggcttctg gcgtgtgacc ggcggctcta
      841 gagcctctgc taaccatgtt catgccttct tctttttcct acagctcctg ggcaacgtgc
      901 tggttattgt gctgtctcat cattttggca aagaattgga tccccataac ttcgtataaa
      961 gtatcctata cgaagttata tcaaaatagg aagaccaatg cttcaccatc gacccgaatt
     1021 gccaagcatc accatcgacc cataacttcg tataatgtat gctatacgaa gttatactag
     1081 ggatcccctt acttgtacag agctcggcgc gcctcgagct acagggctac ctcattttca
     1141 tagcaaaagg agttagcgtt ctcctggcgt cgcctttccc gcctcttctg caagtatttg
     1201 atgaggatga taagggagat gatggtgagc accaccaggg ccaggatggc tgagatcacc
     1261 accaccttaa agggcaagga gtgtggcacc acgatgacct cctgcgtgtc ctggcccaca
     1321 gcattcagat cctcttctga gatgagtttt tgttcacgcg taattaaacc tttctctttc
     1381 aaaaactcct tagctacttt cgctgggtcc tgaccctcac cgtcacgctt gtaattcagt
     1441 ttctgcattt cttccagtga aatttgattc gcgagtttgt tcagcacgtc cttcagttca
     1501 ggatgcttat ctaagacatc ctgacggatg atgggggcag cataatacgg cgggaagaac
     1561 gctttatcat cctccagaat ttttaatttg tggctcacca gcaagccatc agtggcagtg
     1621 gcatcaatta cctgaacttc gttattatca atggcggtat acggaatacc agcgtccatg
     1681 cttttggtgt gcttgaattt gaaattgtac agtttttgca ggcctgggta accatcggga
     1741 ttttctaaaa acatcatgtt tgcacccaga atcagcttat ccgagatttt cgctaagtca
     1801 ctgaaggttt taaggttata ctgtttcgcc agttcgtctt taaccgcaag cacatacgaa
     1861 gcgttgaatc ccagtggttt gagccataca atattccatt tacgtttgta ctccttcttc
     1921 acggtttcgt atgcaccttc tggatcagta gcaccgggcg gcggaaagtt gtactccagc
     1981 ttgtgcccca ggatgttgcc gtcctccttg aagtcgatgc ccttcagctc gatgcggttc
     2041 accagggtgt cgccctcgaa cttcacctcg gcgcgggtct tgtaggtgcc gtcgtccttg
     2101 aagctgatgg tgcgctcctg gacgtagcct tcgggcatgg cggacttgaa gaagtcgtgc
     2161 tgcttcatgt ggtcggggta gcggctgaag cactgcacgc cgtaggtcag ggtggtcacg
     2221 agggtgggcc agggcacggg cagcttgccg gtggtgcaga tgaacttcag ggtcagcttg
     2281 ccgttggtgg catcgccctc gccctcgccg cgcacgctga acttgtggcc gtttacgccg
     2341 ccgtccagct cgaccaggat gggcaccacc ccggtgaaca gctcctcgcc cttgctcatg
     2401 ctccctccgg taccgccctt gtacagctcg tccatgccga gagtgatccc ggcggcggtc
     2461 acgaactcca gcaggaccat gtgatcgcgc ttctcgttgg ggtctttgct cagcacggac
     2521 tgggtgctca ggtagtggtt gtcaggcagc agcacagggc cgtcgccgat gggggtgttc
     2581 tgctggtagt ggtcggcgag ctgcacgctg ccgtcctcca cgttgtagcg gatcttgaag
     2641 ttcgccttga tgccgttctt ctgcttgtcg gcgatgatat agacgttcgg ctccgggtac
     2701 cccagaatat ccacaagacc atacccaacg tactccaggt aaatgtcaat accattattc
     2761 gcacctccgc gtttaatggc ttcaaagtta acgttaaccc cgccaaggtt cagtttgcga
     2821 accaccttaa ggtctgtatg cgcctcaatc atctctgcca acatgtttgc gacgataatc
     2881 tgttctgtat ggttaatcga gcccacaact acggtgtcgt tcgcagatct gtcaccagtg
     2941 gaacctggaa cccagagcag cagtacccat agcaggagtg tgtctgtctc catggtggca
     3001 ctagtgctag cggtaccgaa ttctagtata acttcgtata ggatacttta tacgaagtta
     3061 tcattgggat tcttcctatt ttgatccaag catcaccatc gaccctctag tccagatctc
     3121 accatcgacc cataacttcg tatagcatac attatacgaa gttatgtccc tcgaagaggt
     3181 tcgaattcga tatcaagctt atcgataatc aacctctgga ttacaaaatt tgtgaaagat
     3241 tgactggtat tcttaactat gttgctcctt ttacgctatg tggatacgct gctttaatgc
     3301 ctttgtatca tgctattgct tcccgtatgg ctttcatttt ctcctccttg tataaatcct
     3361 ggttgctgtc tctttatgag gagttgtggc ccgttgtcag gcaacgtggc gtggtgtgca
     3421 ctgtgtttgc tgacgcaacc cccactggtt ggggcattgc caccacctgt cagctccttt
     3481 ccgggacttt cgctttcccc ctccctattg ccacggcgga actcatcgcc gcctgccttg
     3541 cccgctgctg gacaggggct cggctgttgg gcactgacaa ttccgtggtg ttgtcgggga
     3601 aatcatcgtc ctttccttgg ctgctcgcct gtgttgccac ctggattctg cgcgggacgt
     3661 ccttctgcta cgtcccttcg gccctcaatc cagcggacct tccttcccgc ggcctgctgc
     3721 cggctctgcg gcctcttccg cgtcttcgcc ttcgccctca gacgagtcgg atctcccttt
     3781 gggccgcctc cccgcatcga taccgtcgac ccgggcggcc gcttcgagca gacatgataa
     3841 gatacattga tgagtttgga caaaccacaa ctagaatgca gtgaaaaaaa tgctttattt
     3901 gtgaaatttg tgatgctatt gctttatttg taaccattat aagctgcaat aaacaagtta
     3961 acaacaacaa ttgcattcat tttatgtttc aggttcaggg ggagatgtgg gaggtttttt
     4021 aaagcaagta aaacctctac aaatgtggta aaatcgataa ggatcttcct agagcatggc
     4081 tacgtagata agtagcatgg cgggttaatc attaactaca aggaacccct agtgatggag
     4141 ttggccactc cctctctgcg cgctcgctcg ctcactgagg ccgggcgacc aaaggtcgcc
     4201 cgacgcccgg gctttgcccg ggcggcctca gtgagcgagc gagcgcgcag ctgcattaat
     4261 gaatcggcca acgcgcgggg agaggcggtt tgcgtattgg gcgctcttcc gcttcctcgc
     4321 tcactgactc gctgcgctcg gtcgttcggc tgcggcgagc ggtatcagct cactcaaagg
     4381 cggtaatacg gttatccaca gaatcagggg ataacgcagg aaagaacatg tgagcaaaag
     4441 gccagcaaaa ggccaggaac cgtaaaaagg ccgcgttgct ggcgtttttc cataggctcc
     4501 gcccccctga cgagcatcac aaaaatcgac gctcaagtca gaggtggcga aacccgacag
     4561 gactataaag ataccaggcg tttccccctg gaagctccct cgtgcgctct cctgttccga
     4621 ccctgccgct taccggatac ctgtccgcct ttctcccttc gggaagcgtg gcgctttctc
     4681 atagctcacg ctgtaggtat ctcagttcgg tgtaggtcgt tcgctccaag ctgggctgtg
     4741 tgcacgaacc ccccgttcag cccgaccgct gcgccttatc cggtaactat cgtcttgagt
     4801 ccaacccggt aagacacgac ttatcgccac tggcagcagc cactggtaac aggattagca
     4861 gagcgaggta tgtaggcggt gctacagagt tcttgaagtg gtggcctaac tacggctaca
     4921 ctagaagaac agtatttggt atctgcgctc tgctgaagcc agttaccttc ggaaaaagag
     4981 ttggtagctc ttgatccggc aaacaaacca ccgctggtag cggtggtttt tttgtttgca
     5041 agcagcagat tacgcgcaga aaaaaaggat ctcaagaaga tcctttgatc ttttctacgg
     5101 ggtctgacgc tcagtggaac gaaaactcac gttaagggat tttggtcatg agattatcaa
     5161 aaaggatctt cacctagatc cttttaaatt aaaaatgaag ttttaaatca atctaaagta
     5221 tatatgagta aacttggtct gacagttacc aatgcttaat cagtgaggca cctatctcag
     5281 cgatctgtct atttcgttca tccatagttg cctgactccc cgtcgtgtag ataactacga
     5341 tacgggaggg cttaccatct ggccccagtg ctgcaatgat accgcgagac ccacgctcac
     5401 cggctccaga tttatcagca ataaaccagc cagccggaag ggccgagcgc agaagtggtc
     5461 ctgcaacttt atccgcctcc atccagtcta ttaattgttg ccgggaagct agagtaagta
     5521 gttcgccagt taatagtttg cgcaacgttg ttgccattgc tacaggcatc gtggtgtcac
     5581 gctcgtcgtt tggtatggct tcattcagct ccggttccca acgatcaagg cgagttacat
     5641 gatcccccat gttgtgcaaa aaagcggtta gctccttcgg tcctccgatc gttgtcagaa
     5701 gtaagttggc cgcagtgtta tcactcatgg ttatggcagc actgcataat tctcttactg
     5761 tcatgccatc cgtaagatgc ttttctgtga ctggtgagta ctcaaccaag tcattctgag
     5821 aatagtgtat gcggcgaccg agttgctctt gcccggcgtc aatacgggat aataccgcgc
     5881 cacatagcag aactttaaaa gtgctcatca ttggaaaacg ttcttcgggg cgaaaactct
     5941 caaggatctt accgctgttg agatccagtt cgatgtaacc cactcgtgca cccaactgat
     6001 cttcagcatc ttttactttc accagcgttt ctgggtgagc aaaaacagga aggcaaaatg
     6061 ccgcaaaaaa gggaataagg gcgacacgga aatgttgaat actcatactc ttcctttttc
     6121 aatattattg aagcatttat cagggttatt gtctcatgag cggatacata tttgaatgta
     6181 tttagaaaaa taaacaaata ggggttccgc gcacatttcc ccgaaaagtg ccacctaaat
     6241 tgtaagcgtt aatattttgt taaaattcgc gttaaatttt tgttaaatca gctcattttt
     6301 taaccaatag gccgaaatcg gcaaaatccc ttataaatca aaagaataga ccgagatagg
     6361 gttgagtgtt gttccagttt ggaacaagag tccactatta aagaacgtgg actccaacgt
     6421 caaaggnnnn nnnnnnnnnn nnnnnnnnnn nnnnnnnnnn nnnnnnnnnn nnnnntnnnn
     6481 nnnnnnnnnn nnnnnnnnnn nnnnnnnnnn nnnnnnnnnn nnnnnnnnnn nnnnnnnnnn
     6541 nnnnnnnnnn nnnnnnnnnn nnnnnnngnn nnnnnnnnnn nnnnnnnnnn nnnnnnnnnn
     6601 nnnnnnnnnn nnnnnnnnnn nnnnnnnnnn nnnnnnnnnn nnnnnnnnnn nnnnnnnnnn
     6661 nnnnnnnnnn nnnnnnnnnn nnnnnnnnnn nncccattcg ccattcaggc tgcgcaactg
     6721 ttgggaaggg cgatcggtgc gggcctcttc gctattacgc cagctgcgcg ctcgctcgct
     6781 cactgaggcc gcccgggcaa agcccgggcg tcgggcgacc tttggtcgcc cggcctcagt
     6841 gagcgagcga gcgcgcagag agggagtggc caactccatc actaggggtt ccttgtagtt
     6901 aatgattaac ccgccatgct acttatctac gtagccatgc tctaggaaga tcgta
//
