Features (pLannotate 1.2.2; 23 found; start..end, strand, type, name):
    171..1031    -  CDS            AmpR: β-lactamase; bla; confers resistance to ampicillin, carbenicillin, and related antibiotics
   1032..1136    -  promoter       AmpR promoter: bla
   1189..1617    -  rep_origin     f1 ori (sequence partly withheld): f1 bacteriophage origin of replication; arrow indicates direction of (+) strand synthesis
   1622..1691    -  CDS            lacZα (fragment): LacZα fragment of β-galactosidase; lacZ fragment
   1686..1818    -  repeat_region  AAV2 ITR (fragment): inverted terminal repeat of adeno-associated virus serotype 2 inverted
   1879..2127    +  enhancer       CMV enhancer (fragment): human cytomegalovirus immediate early enhancer
   2129..2414    +  promoter       chicken β-actin promoter: No description available
   2415..2550    +  intron         hybrid intron (fragment): hybrid between chicken β-actin (CBA) and minute virus of mice (MMV) introns (Gray et al., 2011)
   2639..2769    +  intron         chimeric intron (fragment): chimera between introns from chicken β-actin and rabbit β-globin
   2767..2832    +  CDS            HBB (fragment): HBB_LEPEU - Experimental evidence at protein level: Swiss-Prot protein existence level 1. Involved in oxygen transport from the lung to the various peripheral tissues. From Lepus europaeus (European hare).
   2831..2864    -  protein_bind   lox2272: Cre-mediated recombination occurs in the 8-bp core sequence (GGATACTT). lox2272 sites are compatible with each other, but incompatible with loxP or loxN sites (Lee and Saito, 1988). Cre recombinase
   2927..2960    -  protein_bind   loxP: Cre-mediated recombination occurs in the 8-bp core sequence (GCATACAT). Cre recombinase
   3084..3207    -  CDS            PDGFRβ TM domain (fragment): transmembrane domain from platelet derived growth factor receptor beta
   3853..4572    -  CDS            cEGFP: cEGFP is a basic (constitutively fluorescent) green fluorescent protein published in 2008, derived from Aequorea victoria.
   4816..4878    -  sig_peptide    Igκ leader: leader sequence from mouse immunoglobulin κ light chain
   4913..4946    +  protein_bind   lox2272: Cre-mediated recombination occurs in the 8-bp core sequence (GGATACTT). lox2272 sites are compatible with each other, but incompatible with loxP or loxN sites (Lee and Saito, 1988). Cre recombinase
   5017..5050    +  protein_bind   loxP: Cre-mediated recombination occurs in the 8-bp core sequence (GCATACAT). Cre recombinase
   5068..5092    +  misc_feature   MCS (fragment): pBluescript multiple cloning site
   5092..5680    +  misc_feature   WPRE: woodchuck hepatitis virus posttranscriptional regulatory element
   5723..5844    -  polyA_signal   SV40 poly(A) signal: SV40 polyadenylation signal
   5867..5935    -  CDS            large T antigen (fragment): large T antigen from SV40 (simian virus 40)
   6006..6063    +  repeat_region  AAV2 ITR (fragment): inverted terminal repeat of adeno-associated virus serotype 2 inverted
   6223..6811    -  rep_origin     ori: high-copy-number ColE1/pMB1/pBR322/pUC origin of replication
>Addgene plasmid #129180 | pAAV-CAG-FLEx-iSeroSnFR-EnhancedExport | addgene full sequence | sequence record 403406 | Addgene NGS Result
GAAGATCCTTTGATCTTTTCTACGGGGTCTGACGCTCAGTGGAACGAAAACTCACGTTAAGGGATTTTGG
TCATGAGATTATCAAAAAGGATCTTCACCTAGATCCTTTTAAATTAAAAATGAAGTTTTAAATCAATCTA
AAGTATATATGAGTAAACTTGGTCTGACAGTTACCAATGCTTAATCAGTGAGGCACCTATCTCAGCGATC
TGTCTATTTCGTTCATCCATAGTTGCCTGACTCCCCGTCGTGTAGATAACTACGATACGGGAGGGCTTAC
CATCTGGCCCCAGTGCTGCAATGATACCGCGAGACCCACGCTCACCGGCTCCAGATTTATCAGCAATAAA
CCAGCCAGCCGGAAGGGCCGAGCGCAGAAGTGGTCCTGCAACTTTATCCGCCTCCATCCAGTCTATTAAT
TGTTGCCGGGAAGCTAGAGTAAGTAGTTCGCCAGTTAATAGTTTGCGCAACGTTGTTGCCATTGCTACAG
GCATCGTGGTGTCACGCTCGTCGTTTGGTATGGCTTCATTCAGCTCCGGTTCCCAACGATCAAGGCGAGT
TACATGATCCCCCATGTTGTGCAAAAAAGCGGTTAGCTCCTTCGGTCCTCCGATCGTTGTCAGAAGTAAG
TTGGCCGCAGTGTTATCACTCATGGTTATGGCAGCACTGCATAATTCTCTTACTGTCATGCCATCCGTAA
GATGCTTTTCTGTGACTGGTGAGTACTCAACCAAGTCATTCTGAGAATAGTGTATGCGGCGACCGAGTTG
CTCTTGCCCGGCGTCAATACGGGATAATACCGCGCCACATAGCAGAACTTTAAAAGTGCTCATCATTGGA
AAACGTTCTTCGGGGCGAAAACTCTCAAGGATCTTACCGCTGTTGAGATCCAGTTCGATGTAACCCACTC
GTGCACCCAACTGATCTTCAGCATCTTTTACTTTCACCAGCGTTTCTGGGTGAGCAAAAACAGGAAGGCA
AAATGCCGCAAAAAAGGGAATAAGGGCGACACGGAAATGTTGAATACTCATACTCTTCCTTTTTCAATAT
TATTGAAGCATTTATCAGGGTTATTGTCTCATGAGCGGATACATATTTGAATGTATTTAGAAAAATAAAC
AAATAGGGGTTCCGCGCACATTTCCCCGAAAAGTGCCACCTAAATTGTAAGCGTTAATATTTTGTTAAAA
TTCGCGTTAAATTTTTGTTAAATCAGCTCATTTTTTAACCAATAGGCCGAAATCGGCAAAATCCCTTATA
AATCAAAAGAATAGACCGAGATAGGGTTGAGTGTTGTTCCAGTTTGGAACAAGAGTCCACTATTAAAGAA
CGTGGACTCCAACGTCAAAGG
[49 nt withheld, positions 1352-1400]
T
[91 nt withheld, positions 1402-1492]
G
[124 nt withheld, positions 1494-1617]
CCCATTCGCCATTCAGGCTGCGCAACTGTTGGGAAGGGCGATCGGTGCGGGCCTCTTCGCTATTACGCCA
GCTGCGCGCTCGCTCGCTCACTGAGGCCGCCCGGGCAAAGCCCGGGCGTCGGGCGACCTTTGGTCGCCCG
GCCTCAGTGAGCGAGCGAGCGCGCAGAGAGGGAGTGGCCAACTCCATCACTAGGGGTTCCTTGTAGTTAA
TGATTAACCCGCCATGCTACTTATCTACGTAGCCATGCTCTAGGAAGAGTACCATTGACGTCAATAATGA
CGTATGTTCCCATAGTAACGCCAATAGGGACTTTCCATTGACGTCAATGGGTGGAGTATTTACGGTAAAC
TGCCCACTTGGCAGTACATCAAGTGTATCATATGCCAAGTACGCCCCCTATTGACGTCAATGACGGTAAA
TGGCCCGCCTGGCATTATGCCCAGTACATGACCTTATGGGACTTTCCTACTTGGCAGTACATCTACGTAT
TAGTCATCGCTATTACCATGGTCGAGGTGAGCCCCACGTTCTGCTTCACTCTCCCCATCTCCCCCCCCCC
CTCCCCACCCCCAATTTTGTATTTATTTATTTTTTAATTATTTTGTGCAGCGATGGGGGCGGGGGGGGGG
GGGGGGGGGGGCGCGCGCCAGGCGGGGCGGGGCGGGGCGAGGGGCGGGGCGGGGCGAGGCGGAGAGGTGC
GGCGGCAGCCAATCAGAGCGGCGCGCTCCGAAAGTTTCCTTTTATGGCGAGGCGGCGGCGGCGGCGGCCC
TATAAAAAGCGAAGCGCGCGGCGGGCGGGAGTCGCTGCGCGCTGCCTTCGCCCCGTGCCCCGCTCCGCCG
CCGCCTCGCGCCGCCCGCCCCGGCTCTGACTGACCGCGTTACTCCCACAGGTGAGCGGGCGGGACGGCCC
TTCTCCTCCGGGCTGTAATTAGCGCTTGGTTTAATGACGGCTTGTTTCTTTTCTGTGGCTGCGTGAAAGC
CTTGAGGGGCTCCGGGAGGGCCCTTTGTGCGGGGGGAGCGGCTCGGGGCTGTCCGCGGGGGGACGGCTGC
CTTCGGGGGGGACGGGGCAGGGCGGGGTTCGGCTTCTGGCGTGTGACCGGCGGCTCTAGAGCCTCTGCTA
ACCATGTTCATGCCTTCTTCTTTTTCCTACAGCTCCTGGGCAACGTGCTGGTTATTGTGCTGTCTCATCA
TTTTGGCAAAGAATTGGATCCCCATAACTTCGTATAAAGTATCCTATACGAAGTTATATCAAAATAGGAA
GACCAATGCTTCACCATCGACCCGAATTGCCAAGCATCACCATCGACCCATAACTTCGTATAATGTATGC
TATACGAAGTTATACTAGGGATCCCCTTACTTGTACAGAGCTCGGCGCGCCTCGAGCTACAGGGCTACCT
CATTTTCATAGCAAAAGGAGTTAGCGTTCTCCTGGCGTCGCCTTTCCCGCCTCTTCTGCAAGTATTTGAT
GAGGATGATAAGGGAGATGATGGTGAGCACCACCAGGGCCAGGATGGCTGAGATCACCACCACCTTAAAG
GGCAAGGAGTGTGGCACCACGATGACCTCCTGCGTGTCCTGGCCCACAGCATTCAGATCCTCTTCTGAGA
TGAGTTTTTGTTCACGCGTAATTAAACCTTTCTCTTTCAAAAACTCCTTAGCTACTTTCGCTGGGTCCTG
ACCCTCACCGTCACGCTTGTAATTCAGTTTCTGCATTTCTTCCAGTGAAATTTGATTCGCGAGTTTGTTC
AGCACGTCCTTCAGTTCAGGATGCTTATCTAAGACATCCTGACGGATGATGGGGGCAGCATAATACGGCG
GGAAGAACGCTTTATCATCCTCCAGAATTTTTAATTTGTGGCTCACCAGCAAGCCATCAGTGGCAGTGGC
ATCAATTACCTGAACTTCGTTATTATCAATGGCGGTATACGGAATACCAGCGTCCATGCTTTTGGTGTGC
TTGAATTTGAAATTGTACAGTTTTTGCAGGCCTGGGTAACCATCGGGATTTTCTAAAAACATCATGTTTG
CACCCAGAATCAGCTTATCCGAGATTTTCGCTAAGTCACTGAAGGTTTTAAGGTTATACTGTTTCGCCAG
TTCGTCTTTAACCGCAAGCACATACGAAGCGTTGAATCCCAGTGGTTTGAGCCATACAATATTCCATTTA
CGTTTGTACTCCTTCTTCACGGTTTCGTATGCACCTTCTGGATCAGTAGCACCGGGCGGCGGAAAGTTGT
ACTCCAGCTTGTGCCCCAGGATGTTGCCGTCCTCCTTGAAGTCGATGCCCTTCAGCTCGATGCGGTTCAC
CAGGGTGTCGCCCTCGAACTTCACCTCGGCGCGGGTCTTGTAGGTGCCGTCGTCCTTGAAGCTGATGGTG
CGCTCCTGGACGTAGCCTTCGGGCATGGCGGACTTGAAGAAGTCGTGCTGCTTCATGTGGTCGGGGTAGC
GGCTGAAGCACTGCACGCCGTAGGTCAGGGTGGTCACGAGGGTGGGCCAGGGCACGGGCAGCTTGCCGGT
GGTGCAGATGAACTTCAGGGTCAGCTTGCCGTTGGTGGCATCGCCCTCGCCCTCGCCGCGCACGCTGAAC
TTGTGGCCGTTTACGCCGCCGTCCAGCTCGACCAGGATGGGCACCACCCCGGTGAACAGCTCCTCGCCCT
TGCTCATGCTCCCTCCGGTACCGCCCTTGTACAGCTCGTCCATGCCGAGAGTGATCCCGGCGGCGGTCAC
GAACTCCAGCAGGACCATGTGATCGCGCTTCTCGTTGGGGTCTTTGCTCAGCACGGACTGGGTGCTCAGG
TAGTGGTTGTCAGGCAGCAGCACAGGGCCGTCGCCGATGGGGGTGTTCTGCTGGTAGTGGTCGGCGAGCT
GCACGCTGCCGTCCTCCACGTTGTAGCGGATCTTGAAGTTCGCCTTGATGCCGTTCTTCTGCTTGTCGGC
GATGATATAGACGTTCGGCTCCGGGTACCCCAGAATATCCACAAGACCATACCCAACGTACTCCAGGTAA
ATGTCAATACCATTATTCGCACCTCCGCGTTTAATGGCTTCAAAGTTAACGTTAACCCCGCCAAGGTTCA
GTTTGCGAACCACCTTAAGGTCTGTATGCGCCTCAATCATCTCTGCCAACATGTTTGCGACGATAATCTG
TTCTGTATGGTTAATCGAGCCCACAACTACGGTGTCGTTCGCAGATCTGTCACCAGTGGAACCTGGAACC
CAGAGCAGCAGTACCCATAGCAGGAGTGTGTCTGTCTCCATGGTGGCACTAGTGCTAGCGGTACCGAATT
CTAGTATAACTTCGTATAGGATACTTTATACGAAGTTATCATTGGGATTCTTCCTATTTTGATCCAAGCA
TCACCATCGACCCTCTAGTCCAGATCTCACCATCGACCCATAACTTCGTATAGCATACATTATACGAAGT
TATGTCCCTCGAAGAGGTTCGAATTCGATATCAAGCTTATCGATAATCAACCTCTGGATTACAAAATTTG
TGAAAGATTGACTGGTATTCTTAACTATGTTGCTCCTTTTACGCTATGTGGATACGCTGCTTTAATGCCT
TTGTATCATGCTATTGCTTCCCGTATGGCTTTCATTTTCTCCTCCTTGTATAAATCCTGGTTGCTGTCTC
TTTATGAGGAGTTGTGGCCCGTTGTCAGGCAACGTGGCGTGGTGTGCACTGTGTTTGCTGACGCAACCCC
CACTGGTTGGGGCATTGCCACCACCTGTCAGCTCCTTTCCGGGACTTTCGCTTTCCCCCTCCCTATTGCC
ACGGCGGAACTCATCGCCGCCTGCCTTGCCCGCTGCTGGACAGGGGCTCGGCTGTTGGGCACTGACAATT
CCGTGGTGTTGTCGGGGAAATCATCGTCCTTTCCTTGGCTGCTCGCCTGTGTTGCCACCTGGATTCTGCG
CGGGACGTCCTTCTGCTACGTCCCTTCGGCCCTCAATCCAGCGGACCTTCCTTCCCGCGGCCTGCTGCCG
GCTCTGCGGCCTCTTCCGCGTCTTCGCCTTCGCCCTCAGACGAGTCGGATCTCCCTTTGGGCCGCCTCCC
CGCATCGATACCGTCGACCCGGGCGGCCGCTTCGAGCAGACATGATAAGATACATTGATGAGTTTGGACA
AACCACAACTAGAATGCAGTGAAAAAAATGCTTTATTTGTGAAATTTGTGATGCTATTGCTTTATTTGTA
ACCATTATAAGCTGCAATAAACAAGTTAACAACAACAATTGCATTCATTTTATGTTTCAGGTTCAGGGGG
AGATGTGGGAGGTTTTTTAAAGCAAGTAAAACCTCTACAAATGTGGTAAAATCGATAAGGATCTTCCTAG
AGCATGGCTACGTAGATAAGTAGCATGGCGGGTTAATCATTAACTACAAGGAACCCCTAGTGATGGAGTT
GGCCACTCCCTCTCTGCGCGCTCGCTCGCTCACTGACTCGCTGCGCTCGGTCGTTCGGCTGCGGCGAGCG
GTATCAGCTCACTCAAAGGCGGTAATACGGTTATCCACAGAATCAGGGGATAACGCAGGAAAGAACATGT
GAGCAAAAGGCCAGCAAAAGGCCAGGAACCGTAAAAAGGCCGCGTTGCTGGCGTTTTTCCATAGGCTCCG
CCCCCCTGACGAGCATCACAAAAATCGACGCTCAAGTCAGAGGTGGCGAAACCCGACAGGACTATAAAGA
TACCAGGCGTTTCCCCCTGGAAGCTCCCTCGTGCGCTCTCCTGTTCCGACCCTGCCGCTTACCGGATACC
TGTCCGCCTTTCTCCCTTCGGGAAGCGTGGCGCTTTCTCATAGCTCACGCTGTAGGTATCTCAGTTCGGT
GTAGGTCGTTCGCTCCAAGCTGGGCTGTGTGCACGAACCCCCCGTTCAGCCCGACCGCTGCGCCTTATCC
GGTAACTATCGTCTTGAGTCCAACCCGGTAAGACACGACTTATCGCCACTGGCAGCAGCCACTGGTAACA
GGATTAGCAGAGCGAGGTATGTAGGCGGTGCTACAGAGTTCTTGAAGTGGTGGCCTAACTACGGCTACAC
TAGAAGAACAGTATTTGGTATCTGCGCTCTGCTGAAGCCAGTTACCTTCGGAAAAAGAGTTGGTAGCTCT
TGATCCGGCAAACAAACCACCGCTGGTAGCGGTGGTTTTTTTGTTTGCAAGCAGCAGATTACGCGCAGAA
AAAAAGGATCTCAA
